Addgene plasmid #21377: pCM1.26
Depositing lab: Geraldine Seydoux. Depositing organization: Johns Hopkins University and School of Medicine. Publication: 3' UTRs are the primary regulators of gene expression in the C. elegans germline. Merritt C, Rasoloson D, Ko D, Seydoux G. Curr Biol. 2008 Oct 14;18(19):1476-82. doi: 10.1016/j.cub.2008.08.013. Epub 2008 Sep 25. PubMed 18818082.
Backbone
  Vector backbone: pDONRP4P1R
  Backbone size w/o insert (bp): 2645
  Vector type: Gateway
Growth in bacteria
  Bacterial resistance: Kanamycin, 50 μg/mL
  Growth temperature: 37°C
  Growth strain: DH5alpha
  Copy number: Unknown
Gene/Insert
  Gene/Insert name: L3787 promoter::GFP in pDONRP4P1R
  Species: C. elegans (nematode)
  Insert size (bp): 1359
  Cloning method: Gateway Cloning; 5′ cloning site attP4 (destroyed during cloning); 3′ cloning site attP1R (destroyed during cloning)
  Sequencing primers: 5′ M13Forward
Terms and licenses: Academic/Nonprofit Terms; Industry Terms: Not Available to Industry
How to cite: pCM1.26 was a gift from Geraldine Seydoux (Addgene plasmid # 21377 ; http://n2t.net/addgene:21377 ; RRID:Addgene_21377)
