[The description below was written by a language model from this plasmid's Addgene catalogue record and pLannotate feature annotations shown in this document.]
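Description:
pCM1.26 is a Gateway entry clone built in the pDONRP4P1R donor backbone, the vector used to create the 5′ (promoter-position) element for MultiSite Gateway assemblies. It is a small bacterial plasmid of about 4 kb, maintained through a high-copy ColE1/pUC-type origin and selected with kanamycin via an aminoglycoside phosphotransferase gene. The backbone also carries rrnB T1 and T2 transcription terminators upstream of the recombination cassette, which shield the insert from read-through transcription. Short lacI, lacZα, polylinker and T7 promoter matches in the annotation appear to be vector or cloning remnants rather than functional units.

The insert, recorded as roughly 1.36 kb from C. elegans and named "L3787 promoter::GFP", was introduced by a BP recombination that consumed the attP4 and attP1R sites. This leaves the cassette flanked by an attL4-type site (annotated automatically as overlapping attL1-fragment and attB4 hits) and attR1. The feature table places about 500 bp of largely unannotated sequence, presumably the promoter segment, ahead of an approximately 860 bp GFP coding sequence. The annotation software labels this as yEGFP by similarity. The record does not say which gene or regulatory region the L3787 promoter represents.

With promoter and GFP fused in the first slot, an LR reaction can join this clone to entry clones carrying a coding sequence and a 3′ UTR in a destination vector, producing N-terminal GFP fusion transgenes. The associated publication examines 3′ UTR control of gene expression in the C. elegans germline, which is consistent with use in building such reporter constructs. The record does not state this plasmid's specific role in that work.
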