Features (pLannotate 1.2.2; 13 found; start..end, strand, type, name):
    121..213     +  CDS            lacI (fragment): lac repressor; lacI; The lac repressor binds to the lac operator to inhibit transcription in E. coli. This inhibition can be relieved by adding lactose or isopropyl-β-D-thiogalactopyranoside (IPTG).
    268..295     -  terminator     rrnB T2 terminator: transcription terminator T2 from the E. coli rrnB gene
    427..470     +  terminator     rrnB T1 terminator: Escherichia coli rrnB; transcription terminator T1 from the E. coli rrnB gene
    517..553     -  CDS            lacZα (fragment): LacZα fragment of β-galactosidase; lacZ fragment
    592..677     +  protein_bind   attL1 (fragment): mutant version of attL; recombination site for the Gateway® LR reaction LR Clonase™
    668..688     +  protein_bind   attB4: mutant version of attB; core recombination site for the Gateway® BP reaction BP Clonase™
    689..711     -  misc_feature   MCS (fragment): pUC18/19 multiple cloning site
   1146..1163    -  promoter       T7 promoter (fragment): promoter for bacteriophage T7 RNA polymerase
   1183..2046    +  CDS            yEGFP: yEGFP is a fluorescent protein published in 1997.
   2048..2171    +  protein_bind   attR1: mutant version of attR; recombination site for the Gateway® LR reaction LR Clonase™
   2244..2262    -  promoter       T7 promoter: promoter for bacteriophage T7 RNA polymerase
   2396..3205    +  CDS            KanR: aminoglycoside phosphotransferase; aph(3')-Ia; confers resistance to kanamycin in bacteria or G418 (Geneticin®) in eukaryotes
   3352..3940    +  rep_origin     ori: high-copy-number ColE1/pMB1/pBR322/pUC origin of replication
>Addgene plasmid #21377 | pCM1.26 | depositor full sequence | sequence record 9871 | Author sequence
CTTTCCTGCGTTATCCCCTGATTCTGTGGATAACCGTATTACCGCCTTTGAGTGAGCTGATACCGCTCGC
CGCAGCCGAACGACCGAGCGCAGCGAGTCAGTGAGCGAGGAAGCGGAAGAGCGCCCAATACGCAAACCGC
CTCTCCCCGCGCGTTGGCCGATTCATTAATGCAGCTGGCACGACAGGTTTCCCGACTGGAAAGCGGGCAG
TGAGCGCAACGCAATTAATACGCGTACCGCTAGCCAGGAAGAGTTTGTAGAAACGCAAAAAGGCCATCCG
TCAGGATGGCCTTCTGCTTAGTTTGATGCCTGGCAGTTTATGGCGGGCGTCCTGCCCGCCACCCTCCGGG
CCGTTGCTTCACAACGTTCAAATCCGCTCCCGGCGGATTTGTCCTACTCAGGAGAGCGTTCACCGACAAA
CAACAGATAAAACGAAAGGCCCAGTCTTCCGACTGAGCCTTTCGTTTTATTTGATGCCTGGCAGTTCCCT
ACTCTCGCGTTAACGCTAGCATGGATGTTTTCCCAGTCACGACGTTGTAAAACGACGGCCAGTCTTAAGC
TCGGGCCCGCGTTAACGCTACCATGGAGCTCCAAATAATGATTTTATTTTGACTGATAGTGACCTGTTCG
TTGCAACAAATTGATAAGCAATGCTTTTTTATAATGCCAACTTTGTATAGAAAAGTTGCTGCAGGTCGAC
TCTAGAGGATCAAGAGCATTTGAATCAGAATATGGAGAACGGAGCATGAGCATTTTCGAAGTTTTTTAGA
TGCACTAGAACAAAGCGTGTTGGCTTCCTCTGAGCCCGCTTTCCTTATATACCCGCATTCTGCAGCCTTA
CAGAATGTTCTAGAAGGTCCTAGATGCATTCGTTTGAAAATACTCCCGGTGGGTGCAAAGAGACGCAGAC
GGAAAATGTATCTGGGTCTCTTTATTGTGTACACTACTTTTCCATGTACCGAATGTGAGTCGCCCTCCTT
TTGCAACAAGCAGCTCGAATGTTCTAGAAAAAGGTGGAAAATAGTATAAATACCGTTGAAAATAAATACC
GAACAACATTTGCTCTAATTGTGAAATTAGAAATCTTCAAACTATAATCATCTCACTGGATCCTATCGAT
TCGCGGCCGCTGTACACCCGGGTGCCCTATAGTGAGTCGTATTGGTACCGGTAGAAAAAATGAGTAAAGG
AGAAGAACTTTTCACTGGAGTTGTCCCAATTCTTGTTGAATTAGATGGTGATGTTAATGGGCACAAATTT
TCTGTCAGTGGAGAGGGTGAAGGTGATGCAACATACGGAAAACTTACCCTTAAATTTATTTGCACTACTG
GAAAACTACCTGTTCCATGGGTAAGTTTAAACATATATATACTAACTAACCCTGATTATTTAAATTTTCA
GCCAACACTTGTCACTACTTTCTGTTATGGTGTTCAATGCTTCTCGAGATACCCAGATCATATGAAACAG
CATGACTTTTTCAAGAGTGCCATGCCCGAAGGTTATGTACAGGAAAGAACTATATTTTTCAAAGATGACG
GGAACTACAAGACACGTAAGTTTAAACAGTTCGGTACTAACTAACCATACATATTTAAATTTTCAGGTGC
TGAAGTCAAGTTTGAAGGTGATACCCTTGTTAATAGAATCGAGTTAAAAGGTATTGATTTTAAAGAAGAT
GGAAACATTCTTGGACACAAATTGGAATACAACTATAACTCACACAATGTATACATCATGGCAGACAAAC
AAAAGAATGGAATCAAAGTTGTAAGTTTAAACATGATTTTACTAACTAACTAATCTGATTTAAATTTTCA
GAACTTCAAAATTAGACACAACATTGAAGATGGAAGCGTTCAACTAGCAGACCATTATCAACAAAATACT
CCAATTGGCGATGGCCCTGTCCTTTTACCAGACAACCATTACCTGTCCACACAATCTGCCCTTTCGAAAG
ATCCCAACGAAAAGAGAGACCACATGGTCCTTCTTGAGTTTGTAACAGCTGCTGGGATTACACATGGCAT
GGACGAACTATACAAAGCAAGTTTGTACAAAAAAGTTGAACGAGAAACGTAAAATGATATAAATATCAAT
ATATTAAATTAGATTTTGCATAAAAAACAGACTACATAATACTGTAAAACACAACATATGCAGTCACTAT
GAATCAACTACTTAGATGGTATTAGTGACCTGTAGAATTCGAGCTCTAGAGCTGCAGGGCGGCCGCGATA
TCCCCTATAGTGAGTCGTATTACATGGTCATAGCTGTTTCCTGGCAGCTCTGGCCCGTGTCTCAAAATCT
CTGATGTTACATTGCACAAGATAAAAATATATCATCATGAACAATAAAACTGTCTGCTTACATAAACAGT
AATACAAGGGGTGTTATGAGCCATATTCAACGGGAAACGTCGAGGCCGCGATTAAATTCCAACATGGATG
CTGATTTATATGGGTATAAATGGGCTCGCGATAATGTCGGGCAATCAGGTGCGACAATCTATCGCTTGTA
TGGGAAGCCCGATGCGCCAGAGTTGTTTCTGAAACATGGCAAAGGTAGCGTTGCCAATGATGTTACAGAT
GAGATGGTCAGACTAAACTGGCTGACGGAATTTATGCCTCTTCCGACCATCAAGCATTTTATCCGTACTC
CTGATGATGCATGGTTACTCACCACTGCGATCCCCGGAAAAACAGCATTCCAGGTATTAGAAGAATATCC
TGATTCAGGTGAAAATATTGTTGATGCGCTGGCAGTGTTCCTGCGCCGGTTGCATTCGATTCCTGTTTGT
AATTGTCCTTTTAACAGCGATCGCGTATTTCGTCTCGCTCAGGCGCAATCACGAATGAATAACGGTTTGG
TTGATGCGAGTGATTTTGATGACGAGCGTAATGGCTGGCCTGTTGAACAAGTCTGGAAAGAAATGCATAA
ACTTTTGCCATTCTCACCGGATTCAGTCGTCACTCATGGTGATTTCTCACTTGATAACCTTATTTTTGAC
GAGGGGAAATTAATAGGTTGTATTGATGTTGGACGAGTCGGAATCGCAGACCGATACCAGGATCTTGCCA
TCCTATGGAACTGCCTCGGTGAGTTTTCTCCTTCATTACAGAAACGGCTTTTTCAAAAATATGGTATTGA
TAATCCTGATATGAATAAATTGCAGTTTCATTTGATGCTCGATGAGTTTTTCTAATCAGAATTGGTTAAT
TGGTTGTAACACTGGCAGAGCATTACGCTGACTTGACGGGACGGCGCAAGCTCATGACCAAAATCCCTTA
ACGTGAGTTACGCGTCGTTCCACTGAGCGTCAGACCCCGTAGAAAAGATCAAAGGATCTTCTTGAGATCC
TTTTTTTCTGCGCGTAATCTGCTGCTTGCAAACAAAAAAACCACCGCTACCAGCGGTGGTTTGTTTGCCG
GATCAAGAGCTACCAACTCTTTTTCCGAAGGTAACTGGCTTCAGCAGAGCGCAGATACCAAATACTGTCC
TTCTAGTGTAGCCGTAGTTAGGCCACCACTTCAAGAACTCTGTAGCACCGCCTACATACCTCGCTCTGCT
AATCCTGTTACCAGTGGCTGCTGCCAGTGGCGATAAGTCGTGTCTTACCGGGTTGGACTCAAGACGATAG
TTACCGGATAAGGCGCAGCGGTCGGGCTGAACGGGGGGTTCGTGCACACAGCCCAGCTTGGAGCGAACGA
CCTACACCGAACTGAGATACCTACAGCGTGAGCATTGAGAAAGCGCCACGCTTCCCGAAGGGAGAAAGGC
GGACAGGTATCCGGTAAGCGGCAGGGTCGGAACAGGAGAGCGCACGAGGGAGCTTCCAGGGGGAAACGCC
TGGTATCTTTATAGTCCTGTCGGGTTTCGCCACCTCTGACTTGAGCGTCGATTTTTGTGATGCTCGTCAG
GGGGGCGGAGCCTATGGAAAAACGCCAGCAACGCGGCCTTTTTACGGTTCCTGGCCTTTTGCTGGCCTTT
TGCTCACATGTT
