>Addgene plasmid #21377 | pCM1.26 | addgene partial sequence | sequence record 27164 | 21377 with M13pUC-Fwd
TACGCTACCATGGAGCTCCAAATAATGATTTTATTTTGACTGATAGTGACCTGTTCGTTGCAACAAATTG
ATAAGCAATGCTTTTTTATAATGCCAACTTTGTATAGAAAAGTTGCTGCAGGTCGACTCTAGAGGATCAA
GAGCATTTGAATCAGAATATGGAGAACGGAGCATGAGCATTTTCGAAGTTTTTTAGATGCACTAGAACAA
AGCGTGTTGGCTTCCTCTGAGCCCGCTTTCCTTATATACCCGCATTCTGCAGCCTTACAGAATGTTCTAG
AAGGTCCTAGATGCATTCGTTTGAAAATACTCCCGGTGGGTGCAAAGAGACGCAGACGGAAAATGTATCT
GGGTCTCTTTAATGTGTACACTACTTTTCCATGTACCGAATGTGAGTCGCCCTCCTTTTGCAACAAGCAG
CTCGAATGTTCTAGAAAAAGGTGGAAAATAGTATAAATACCGTTGAAAATAAATACCGAACAACATTTGC
TCTAATTGTGAAATTAGAAATCTTCAAACTATAATCATCTCACTGGATCCTATCGATTCGCGGCCGCTGT
ACACCCGGGTGCCCTATAGTGAGTCGTATTGGTACCGGTAGAAAAAATGAGTAAAGGAGAAGAACTTTTC
ACTGGAGTTGTCCCAATTCTTGTTGAATTAGATGGTGATGTTAATGGGCACAAATTTTCTGTCAGTGGAG
AGGGTGAAGGTGATGCACCATACGGAAACTTACCCTTAAATTTATTGCACTACTGGAAACTAC
